>Addgene plasmid #42005 | pmyc-GFP-TNRC6A-(1-456) | depositor full sequence | sequence record 56804 | pmyc-GFP-TNRC6A-(1-456) sequence 7480 bps
GACGGATCGGGAGATCTCCCGATCCCCTATGGTGCACTCTCAGTACAATCTGCTCTGATGCCGCATAGTT
AAGCCAGTATCTGCTCCCTGCTTGTGTGTTGGAGGTCGCTGAGTAGTGCGCGAGCAAAATTTAAGCTACA
ACAAGGCAAGGCTTGACCGACAATTGCATGAAGAATCTGCTTAGGGTTAGGCGTTTTGCGCTGCTTCGCG
ATGTACGGGCCAGATATACGCGTTGACATTGATTATTGACTAGTTATTAATAGTAATCAATTACGGGGTC
ATTAGTTCATAGCCCATATATGGAGTTCCGCGTTACATAACTTACGGTAAATGGCCCGCCTGGCTGACCG
CCCAACGACCCCCGCCCATTGACGTCAATAATGACGTATGTTCCCATAGTAACGCCAATAGGGACTTTCC
ATTGACGTCAATGGGTGGAGTATTTACGGTAAACTGCCCACTTGGCAGTACATCAAGTGTATCATATGCC
AAGTACGCCCCCTATTGACGTCAATGACGGTAAATGGCCCGCCTGGCATTATGCCCAGTACATGACCTTA
TGGGACTTTCCTACTTGGCAGTACATCTACGTATTAGTCATCGCTATTACCATGGTGATGCGGTTTTGGC
AGTACATCAATGGGCGTGGATAGCGGTTTGACTCACGGGGATTTCCAAGTCTCCACCCCATTGACGTCAA
TGGGAGTTTGTTTTGGCACCAAAATCAACGGGACTTTCCAAAATGTCGTAACAACTCCGCCCCATTGACG
CAAATGGGCGGTAGGCGTGTACGGTGGGAGGTCTATATAAGCAGAGCTCTCTGGCTAACTAGAGAACCCA
CTGCTTACTGGCTTATCGAAATTAATACGACTCACTATAGGGAGACCCAAGCTGGCTAGCCCACCAATGG
AACAAAAACTCATCTCAGAAGAGGATCTGTCCGGCGGCATGGTGAGCAAGGGCGAGGAGCTGTTCACCGG
GGTGGTGCCCATCCTGGTCGAGCTGGACGGCGACGTAAACGGCCACAAGTTCAGCGTGTCCGGCGAGGGC
GAGGGCGATGCCACCTACGGCAAGCTGACCCTGAAGTTCATCTGCACCACCGGCAAGCTGCCCGTGCCCT
GGCCCACCCTCGTGACCACCCTGACCTACGGCGTGCAGTGCTTCAGCCGCTACCCCGACCACATGAAGCA
GCACGACTTCTTCAAGTCCGCCATGCCCGAAGGCTACGTCCAGGAGCGCACCATCTTCTTCAAGGACGAC
GGCAACTACAAGACCCGCGCCGAGGTGAAGTTCGAGGGCGACACCCTGGTGAACCGCATCGAGCTGAAGG
GCATCGACTTCAAGGAGGACGGCAACATCCTGGGGCACAAGCTGGAGTACAACTACAACAGCCACAACGT
CTATATCATGGCCGACAAGCAGAAGAACGGCATCAAGGTGAACTTCAAGATCCGCCACAACATCGAGGAC
GGCAGCGTGCAGCTCGCCGACCACTACCAGCAGAACACCCCCATCGGCGACGGCCCCGTGCTGCTGCCCG
ACAACCACTACCTGAGCACCCAGTCCGCCCTGAGCAAAGACCCCAACGAGAAGCGCGATCACATGGTCCT
GCTGGAGTTCGTGACCGCCGCCGGGATCACTCTCGGCATGGACGAGCTGTACAAGAAGCTTATGGATGCT
GATTCTGCCTCCAGTTCTGAATCAGAGAGAAACATCACTATCATGGCTTCAGGGAACACAGGTGGTGAAA
AAGATGGCCTTCGGAATAGCACTGGACTTGGTTCCCAAAACAAGTTTGTAGTTGGTAGCAGCAGCAATAA
TGTGGGCCATGGAAGTAGTACTGGGCCATGGGGTTTTTCCCATGGAGCCATAATAAGCACATGTCAGGTC
TCTGTGGATGCTCCTGAAAGCAAATCTGAAAGTAGCAACAATAGAATGAATGCTTGGGGCACTGTAAGTT
CTTCATCAAATGGAGGGTTAAATCCAAGCACTTTGAATTCAGCTAGCAACCATGGTGCCTGGCCAGTATT
AGAGAACAATGGACTTGCCCTAAAAGGGCCTGTAGGGAGTGGTAGTTCTGGCATTAATATTCAGTGCAGT
ACTATAGGCCAGATGCCTAACAATCAGAGTATTAACTCTAAAGTGAGTGGTGGTTCTACCCATGGTACCT
GGGGAAGCCTTCAGGAAACTTGTGAATCTGAAGTAAGTGGTACACAGAAGGTTTCATTCAGTGGTCAACC
TCAAAATATTACCACTGAAATGACTGGACCAAATAACACTACTAACTTTATGACCTCTAGTTTACCAAAC
TCCGGTTCAGTGCAGAATAATGAGCTGCCTAGTAGTAACACAGGGGCCTGGCGTGTGAGCACAATGAATC
ATCCTCAGATGCAGGCTCCATCAGGTATGAATGGCACTTCCCTTTCTCACCTTAGCAATGGAGAGTCAAA
AAGTGGAGGCTCTTATGGTACTACATGGGGTGCCTATGGTTCTAATTACTCTGGAGACAAATGTTCAGGC
CCTAATGGCCAAGCTAATGGTGACACTGTGAATGCAACTCTAATGCAGCCTGGCGTAAATGGTCCTATGG
GCACTAACTTTCAAGTTAACACAAACAAAGGAGGTGGTGTGTGGGAATCTGGTGCAGCAAACTCCCAGAG
TACATCATGGGGAAGTGGAAATGGCGCAAATTCTGGAGGAAGTCGAAGAGGATGGGGAACCCCTGCACAA
AACACTGGCACTAATTTACCCAGCGTTGAGTGGAACAAACTGCCTAGCAATCAGCATTCCAATGATAGTG
CAAATGGCAATGGTAAGACGTTTACAAATGGATGGAAATCTACTGAGGAAGAGGATCAGGGTTCTGCCAC
ATCTCAGACAAATGAGCAAAGCAGTGTGTGGGCCAAAACAGGAGGTACAGTGGAGAGCGATGGTAGTACA
GAAAGCACTGGACGCCTTGAGGAAAAAGGAACTGGGGAAAGTCAGAGTAGAGACAGAAGAAAAATTGATC
AGCACACATTACTCCAAAGCATTGTAAACTGATCTAGAGGGCCCGTTTAAACCCGCTGATCAGCCTCGAC
TGTGCCTTCTAGTTGCCAGCCATCTGTTGTTTGCCCCTCCCCCGTGCCTTCCTTGACCCTGGAAGGTGCC
ACTCCCACTGTCCTTTCCTAATAAAATGAGGAAATTGCATCGCATTGTCTGAGTAGGTGTCATTCTATTC
TGGGGGGTGGGGTGGGGCAGGACAGCAAGGGGGAGGATTGGGAAGACAATAGCAGGCATGCTGGGGATGC
GGTGGGCTCTATGGCTTCTGAGGCGGAAAGAACCAGCTGGGGCTCTAGGGGGTATCCCC
[124 nt withheld, positions 3350-3473]
C
[91 nt withheld, positions 3475-3565]
A
[49 nt withheld, positions 3567-3615]
CCTTTGACGTTGGAGTCCACGTTCTTT
[37 nt withheld, positions 3643-3679]
ACCCTATCTCGGTCTATTCTTTTGATTTATAAGGGATTTTGCCGATTTCGGCCTATTGGTTAAAAAATGA
GCTGATTTAACAAAAATTTAACGCGAATTAATTCTGTGGAATGTGTGTCAGTTAGGGTGTGGAAAGTCCC
CAGGCTCCCCAGCAGGCAGAAGTATGCAAAGCATGCATCTCAATTAGTCAGCAACCAGGTGTGGAAAGTC
CCCAGGCTCCCCAGCAGGCAGAAGTATGCAAAGCATGCATCTCAATTAGTCAGCAACCATAGTCCCGCCC
CTAACTCCGCCCATCCCGCCCCTAACTCCGCCCAGTTCCGCCCATTCTCCGCCCCATGGCTGACTAATTT
TTTTTATTTATGCAGAGGCCGAGGCCGCCTCTGCCTCTGAGCTATTCCAGAAGTAGTGAGGAGGCTTTTT
TGGAGGCCTAGGCTTTTGCAAAAAGCTCCCGGGAGCTTGTATATCCATTTTCGGATCTGATCAAGAGACA
GGATGAGGATCGTTTCGCATGATTGAACAAGATGGATTGCACGCAGGTTCTCCGGCCGCTTGGGTGGAGA
GGCTATTCGGCTATGACTGGGCACAACAGACAATCGGCTGCTCTGATGCCGCCGTGTTCCGGCTGTCAGC
GCAGGGGCGCCCGGTTCTTTTTGTCAAGACCGACCTGTCCGGTGCCCTGAATGAACTGCAGGACGAGGCA
GCGCGGCTATCGTGGCTGGCCACGACGGGCGTTCCTTGCGCAGCTGTGCTCGACGTTGTCACTGAAGCGG
GAAGGGACTGGCTGCTATTGGGCGAAGTGCCGGGGCAGGATCTCCTGTCATCTCACCTTGCTCCTGCCGA
GAAAGTATCCATCATGGCTGATGCAATGCGGCGGCTGCATACGCTTGATCCGGCTACCTGCCCATTCGAC
CACCAAGCGAAACATCGCATCGAGCGAGCACGTACTCGGATGGAAGCCGGTCTTGTCGATCAGGATGATC
TGGACGAAGAGCATCAGGGGCTCGCGCCAGCCGAACTGTTCGCCAGGCTCAAGGCGCGCATGCCCGACGG
CGAGGATCTCGTCGTGACCCATGGCGATGCCTGCTTGCCGAATATCATGGTGGAAAATGGCCGCTTTTCT
GGATTCATCGACTGTGGCCGGCTGGGTGTGGCGGACCGCTATCAGGACATAGCGTTGGCTACCCGTGATA
TTGCTGAAGAGCTTGGCGGCGAATGGGCTGACCGCTTCCTCGTGCTTTACGGTATCGCCGCTCCCGATTC
GCAGCGCATCGCCTTCTATCGCCTTCTTGACGAGTTCTTCTGAGCGGGACTCTGGGGTTCGAAATGACCG
ACCAAGCGACGCCCAACCTGCCATCACGAGATTTCGATTCCACCGCCGCCTTCTATGAAAGGTTGGGCTT
CGGAATCGTTTTCCGGGACGCCGGCTGGATGATCCTCCAGCGCGGGGATCTCATGCTGGAGTTCTTCGCC
CACCCCAACTTGTTTATTGCAGCTTATAATGGTTACAAATAAAGCAATAGCATCACAAATTTCACAAATA
AAGCATTTTTTTCACTGCATTCTAGTTGTGGTTTGTCCAAACTCATCAATGTATCTTATCATGTCTGTAT
ACCGTCGACCTCTAGCTAGAGCTTGGCGTAATCATGGTCATAGCTGTTTCCTGTGTGAAATTGTTATCCG
CTCACAATTCCACACAACATACGAGCCGGAAGCATAAAGTGTAAAGCCTGGGGTGCCTAATGAGTGAGCT
AACTCACATTAATTGCGTTGCGCTCACTGCCCGCTTTCCAGTCGGGAAACCTGTCGTGCCAGCTGCATTA
ATGAATCGGCCAACGCGCGGGGAGAGGCGGTTTGCGTATTGGGCGCTCTTCCGCTTCCTCGCTCACTGAC
TCGCTGCGCTCGGTCGTTCGGCTGCGGCGAGCGGTATCAGCTCACTCAAAGGCGGTAATACGGTTATCCA
CAGAATCAGGGGATAACGCAGGAAAGAACATGTGAGCAAAAGGCCAGCAAAAGGCCAGGAACCGTAAAAA
GGCCGCGTTGCTGGCGTTTTTCCATAGGCTCCGCCCCCCTGACGAGCATCACAAAAATCGACGCTCAAGT
CAGAGGTGGCGAAACCCGACAGGACTATAAAGATACCAGGCGTTTCCCCCTGGAAGCTCCCTCGTGCGCT
CTCCTGTTCCGACCCTGCCGCTTACCGGATACCTGTCCGCCTTTCTCCCTTCGGGAAGCGTGGCGCTTTC
TCATAGCTCACGCTGTAGGTATCTCAGTTCGGTGTAGGTCGTTCGCTCCAAGCTGGGCTGTGTGCACGAA
CCCCCCGTTCAGCCCGACCGCTGCGCCTTATCCGGTAACTATCGTCTTGAGTCCAACCCGGTAAGACACG
ACTTATCGCCACTGGCAGCAGCCACTGGTAACAGGATTAGCAGAGCGAGGTATGTAGGCGGTGCTACAGA
GTTCTTGAAGTGGTGGCCTAACTACGGCTACACTAGAAGAACAGTATTTGGTATCTGCGCTCTGCTGAAG
CCAGTTACCTTCGGAAAAAGAGTTGGTAGCTCTTGATCCGGCAAACAAACCACCGCTGGTAGCGGTTTTT
TTGTTTGCAAGCAGCAGATTACGCGCAGAAAAAAAGGATCTCAAGAAGATCCTTTGATCTTTTCTACGGG
GTCTGACGCTCAGTGGAACGAAAACTCACGTTAAGGGATTTTGGTCATGAGATTATCAAAAAGGATCTTC
ACCTAGATCCTTTTAAATTAAAAATGAAGTTTTAAATCAATCTAAAGTATATATGAGTAAACTTGGTCTG
ACAGTTACCAATGCTTAATCAGTGAGGCACCTATCTCAGCGATCTGTCTATTTCGTTCATCCATAGTTGC
CTGACTCCCCGTCGTGTAGATAACTACGATACGGGAGGGCTTACCATCTGGCCCCAGTGCTGCAATGATA
CCGCGAGACCCACGCTCACCGGCTCCAGATTTATCAGCAATAAACCAGCCAGCCGGAAGGGCCGAGCGCA
GAAGTGGTCCTGCAACTTTATCCGCCTCCATCCAGTCTATTAATTGTTGCCGGGAAGCTAGAGTAAGTAG
TTCGCCAGTTAATAGTTTGCGCAACGTTGTTGCCATTGCTACAGGCATCGTGGTGTCACGCTCGTCGTTT
GGTATGGCTTCATTCAGCTCCGGTTCCCAACGATCAAGGCGAGTTACATGATCCCCCATGTTGTGCAAAA
AAGCGGTTAGCTCCTTCGGTCCTCCGATCGTTGTCAGAAGTAAGTTGGCCGCAGTGTTATCACTCATGGT
TATGGCAGCACTGCATAATTCTCTTACTGTCATGCCATCCGTAAGATGCTTTTCTGTGACTGGTGAGTAC
TCAACCAAGTCATTCTGAGAATAGTGTATGCGGCGACCGAGTTGCTCTTGCCCGGCGTCAATACGGGATA
ATACCGCGCCACATAGCAGAACTTTAAAAGTGCTCATCATTGGAAAACGTTCTTCGGGGCGAAAACTCTC
AAGGATCTTACCGCTGTTGAGATCCAGTTCGATGTAACCCACTCGTGCACCCAACTGATCTTCAGCATCT
TTTACTTTCACCAGCGTTTCTGGGTGAGCAAAAACAGGAAGGCAAAATGCCGCAAAAAAGGGAATAAGGG
CGACACGGAAATGTTGAATACTCATACTCTTCCTTTTTCAATATTATTGAAGCATTTATCAGGGTTATTG
TCTCATGAGCGGATACATATTTGAATGTATTTAGAAAAATAAACAAATAGGGGTTCCGCGCACATTTCCC
CGAAAAGTGCCACCTGACGTC
Features (pLannotate 1.2.2; 21 found; start..end, strand, type, name):
     28..80      -  misc_feature   bom (fragment): basis of mobility region from pBR322
    235..614     +  enhancer       CMV enhancer: human cytomegalovirus immediate early enhancer
    615..818     +  promoter       CMV promoter: human cytomegalovirus (CMV) immediate early promoter
    814..847     +  LTR            5' LTR (truncated) (fragment): truncated 5' long terminal repeat (LTR) from HIV-1
    863..881     +  promoter       T7 promoter: promoter for bacteriophage T7 RNA polymerase
    949..1665    +  CDS            EGFP: EGFP is a basic (constitutively fluorescent) green fluorescent protein published in 1996, derived from Aequorea victoria. It is reported to be a rapidly-maturing weak dimer with moderate acid sensitivity.
   1654..3039    +  CDS            TNRC6A (fragment): TNR6A_HUMAN - Also known as CAGH26, KIAA1460, TNRC6. Experimental evidence at protein level: Swiss-Prot protein existence level 1. Plays a role in RNA-mediated gene silencing by both micro- RNAs (miRNAs) and short interfering RNAs (siRNAs). Required for miRNA- dependent repression of translation and for siRNA-dependent endonucleolytic cleavage of complementary mRNAs by argonaute family proteins. As a scaffolding protein, associates with argonaute proteins bound to partially complementary mRNAs, and can simultaneously recruit CCR4-NOT and PAN deadenylase complexes. From Homo sapiens (Human).
   3080..3304    +  polyA_signal   bGH poly(A) signal: bovine growth hormone polyadenylation signal
   3308..3329    +  promoter       SV40 promoter (fragment): SV40 enhancer and early promoter
   3350..3778    +  rep_origin     f1 ori (sequence partly withheld): f1 bacteriophage origin of replication; arrow indicates direction of (+) strand synthesis
   3792..4121    +  promoter       SV40 promoter: SV40 enhancer and early promoter
   4188..4979    +  CDS            neo: KKA2_KLEPN - Also known as kan, nptII. Experimental evidence at protein level: Swiss-Prot protein existence level 1. Resistance to kanamycin, neomycin, paromomycin, ribostamycin, butirosin and gentamicin B. From Klebsiella pneumoniae.
   5003..5161    +  CDS            ble (fragment): BLE_KLEPN - Experimental evidence at protein level: Swiss-Prot protein existence level 1. Binding protein with a strong affinity to the bleomycin family of antibiotics. Binds to CL990; an antimitotic-antibiotic compound. From Klebsiella pneumoniae.
   5156..5277    +  polyA_signal   SV40 poly(A) signal: SV40 polyadenylation signal
   5350..5366    -  protein_bind   lac operator: The lac repressor binds to the lac operator to inhibit transcription in E. coli. This inhibition can be relieved by adding lactose or isopropyl-β-D-thiogalactopyranoside (IPTG). lac repressor encoded by lacI
   5374..5404    -  promoter       lac promoter: promoter for the E. coli lac operon
   5419..5440    -  protein_bind   CAP binding site: CAP binding activates transcription in the presence of cAMP. E. coli catabolite activator protein
   5453..5545    -  CDS            lacI (fragment): lac repressor; lacI; The lac repressor binds to the lac operator to inhibit transcription in E. coli. This inhibition can be relieved by adding lactose or isopropyl-β-D-thiogalactopyranoside (IPTG).
   5728..6313    -  rep_origin     ori: high-copy-number ColE1/pMB1/pBR322/pUC origin of replication
   6484..7344    -  CDS            AmpR: β-lactamase; bla; confers resistance to ampicillin, carbenicillin, and related antibiotics
   7345..7449    -  promoter       AmpR promoter: bla
