[The description below was written by a language model from this plasmid's Addgene catalogue record and pLannotate feature annotations shown in this document.]
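Description:
pmyc-GFP-TNRC6A-(1-456) is a mammalian expression plasmid built on the pcDNA3.1 backbone (7,480 bp in total) that produces an N-terminal fragment of human TNRC6A, also known as GW182, fused to Myc and EGFP tags. It is propagated in E. coli through a high-copy ColE1/pUC-type origin with ampicillin selection from the β-lactamase gene. An f1 origin is also present and can support single-stranded DNA production. For selection in mammalian cells, an SV40 early promoter drives the neomycin phosphotransferase gene, which is followed by the SV40 polyadenylation signal and allows G418 selection of stable transfectants.

The expression cassette uses the human CMV immediate-early enhancer and promoter, with a T7 promoter just downstream that can serve for in vitro transcription or sequencing. The annotated reading frame runs from EGFP directly into the TNRC6A fragment and ends ahead of the bovine growth hormone polyadenylation signal. The catalogue lists both Myc and EGFP as N-terminal tags. The feature table does not annotate the Myc epitope separately, although the short interval between the T7 promoter and EGFP could hold it. The insert is restricted to amino acids 1–456 of TNRC6A and was cloned between NheI and XbaI sites that remain intact.

TNRC6A is a scaffold protein that binds Argonaute proteins and recruits deadenylase complexes during miRNA- and siRNA-mediated silencing. As a fluorescent, epitope-tagged truncation, this construct is suited to domain-mapping experiments that follow subcellular localisation by GFP imaging and protein interactions by Myc or GFP pull-down. This matches the associated study of TNRC6A as a carrier of Argonaute into the nucleus.
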