Addgene plasmid #42005: pmyc-GFP-TNRC6A-(1-456)
Depositing lab: Kumiko Ui-Tei. Depositing organization: The University of Tokyo. Publication: Human TNRC6A is an Argonaute-navigator protein for microRNA-mediated gene silencing in the nucleus. Nishi K, Nishi A, Nagasawa T, Ui-Tei K. RNA. 2013 Jan;19(1):17-35. doi: 10.1261/rna.034769.112. Epub 2012 Nov 13. PubMed 23150874.
Backbone
  Vector backbone: pcDNA3.1
  Backbone size w/o insert (bp): 5338
  Total vector size (bp): 7480
  Vector type: Mammalian Expression
  Selectable markers: Neomycin (select with G418)
Growth in bacteria
  Bacterial resistance: Ampicillin, 100 μg/mL
  Growth temperature: 37°C
  Growth strain: DH5alpha
  Copy number: High Copy
Gene/Insert
  Gene/Insert name: TNRC6A (alt name: GW182)
  Species: H. sapiens (human)
  Mutation: contain aa1-456
  GenBank ID: AAK62026.1
  Entrez Gene: TNRC6A (a.k.a. CAGH26, FAME6, GW1, GW182, TNRC6)
  Promoter: CMV
  Tag / fusion protein: Myc (N terminal on insert); EGFP (N terminal on insert)
  Cloning method: Restriction Enzyme; 5′ cloning site NheI (not destroyed); 3′ cloning site XbaI (not destroyed)
  Sequencing primers: 5′ CGCAAATGGGCGGTAGGCGTG
Terms and licenses: Academic/Nonprofit Terms; Industry Terms: Not Available to Industry
How to cite: pmyc-GFP-TNRC6A-(1-456) was a gift from Kumiko Ui-Tei (Addgene plasmid # 42005 ; http://n2t.net/addgene:42005 ; RRID:Addgene_42005)
