>Addgene plasmid #42005 | pmyc-GFP-TNRC6A-(1-456) | addgene partial sequence | sequence record 59717 | EGFP-C 5'-CATGGTCCTGCTGGAGTTCGTG-3'
GGACGAGCTGTACAAGTCCGGCGGCAAGCTTATGGATGCTGATTCTGCCTCCAGTTCTGAATCAGAGAGA
AACATCACTATCATGGCTTCAGGGAACACAGGTGGTGAAAAAGATGGCCTTCGGAATAGCACTGGACTTG
GTTCCCAAAACAAGTTTGTAGTTGGTAGCAGCAGCAATAATGTGGGCCATGGAAGTAGTACTGGGCCATG
GGGTTTTTCCCATGGAGCCATAATAAGCACATGTCAGGTCTCTGTGGATGCTCCTGAAAGCAAATCTGAA
AGTAGCAACAATAGAATGAATGCTTGGGGCACTGTAAGTTCTTCATCAAATGGAGGGTTAAATCCAAGCA
CTTTGAATTCAGCTAGCAACCATGGTGCCTGGCCAGTATTAGAGAACAATGGACTTGCCCTAAAAGGGCC
TGTAGGGAGTGGTAGTTCTGGCATTAATATTCAGTGCAGTACTATAGGCCAGATGCCTAACAATCAGAGT
ATTAACTCTAAAGTGAGTGGTGGTTCTACCCATGGTACCTGGGGAAGCCTTCAGGAAACTTGTGAATCTG
AAGTAAGTGGTACACAGAAGGTTTCATTCAGTGGTCAACCTCAAAATATTACCACTGAAATGACTGGACC
AAATAACACTACTAACTTTATGACCTCTAGTTTACCAAACTCCGGTTCAGTGCAGAATAATGAGCTGCCT
AGTAGTAACACAGGGGCCTGGCGTGTGAGCACAATGAATCATCCTCAGATGCAGGCTCCATCAGGTATGA
ATGGCACTTCCCTTTCTCACCTTAGCAATGGAGAGTCAAAAAGTGGAGGCTCTTATGGTACTACATGGG
