>Addgene plasmid #42005 | pmyc-GFP-TNRC6A-(1-456) | addgene partial sequence | sequence record 59720 | CMV-F 5'-CGCAAATGGGCGGTAGGCGTG-3'
CTCTCTGGCTAACTAGAGAACCCACTGCTTACTGGCTTATCGAAATTAATACGACTCACTATAGGGAGAC
CCAAGCTGGCTAGCCCACCATGGAACAAAAACTCATCTCAGAAGAGGATCTGTCCGGCGGCATGGTGAGC
AAGGGCGAGGAGCTGTTCACCGGGGTGGTGCCCATCCTGGTCGAGCTGGACGGCGACGTAAACGGCCACA
AGTTCAGCGTGTCCGGCGAGGGCGAGGGCGATGCCACCTACGGCAAGCTGACCCTGAAGTTCATCTGCAC
CACCGGCAAGCTGCCCGTGCCCTGGCCCACCCTCGTGACCACCCTGACCTACGGCGTGCAGTGCTTCAGC
CGCTACCCCGACCACATGAAGCAGCACGACTTCTTCAAGTCCGCCATGCCCGAAGGCTACGTCCAGGAGC
GCACCATCTTCTTCAAGGACGACGGCAACTACAAGACCCGCGCCGAGGTGAAGTTCGAGGGCGACACCCT
GGTGAACCGCATCGAGCTGAAGGGCATCGACTTCAAGGAGGACGGCAACATCCTGGGGCACAAGCTGGAG
TACAACTACAACAGCCACAACGTCTATATCATGGCCGACAAGCAGAAGAACGGCATCAAGGTGAACTTCA
AGATCCGCCACAACATCGAGGACGGCAGCGTGCAGCTCGCCGACCACTACCAGCAGAACACCCCCATCGG
CGACGGCCCCGTGCTGCTGCCCGACAACCACTACCTGAGCACCCAGTCCGCCCTGAGCAAAGACCCCAAC
GAGAAGCGCGATCACATGGTCCTGCTGGAGTTCGTGACCGCCGCCGGGATCACTCTCGGCATGGACGAGC
TGTACAAGTCCGGCGGCAAGCTTATGGATGCTGATTCTGCCTCCAGTTCTGAATCAGAGAGAAACATCA
