>Addgene plasmid #42005 | pmyc-GFP-TNRC6A-(1-456) | addgene partial sequence | sequence record 59721 | BGH-rev 5'-TAGAAGGCACAGTCGAGG-3'
CTAGATCAGTTTACAATGCTTTGGAGTAATGTGTGCTGATCAATTTTTCTTCTGTCTCTACTCTGACTTT
CCCCAGTTCCTTTTTCCTCAAGGCGTCCAGTGCTTTCTGTACTACCATCGCTCTCCACTGTACCTCCTGT
TTTGGCCCACACACTGCTTTGCTCATTTGTCTGAGATGTGGCAGAACCCTGATCCTCTTCCTCAGTAGAT
TTCCATCCATTTGTAAACGTCTTACCATTGCCATTTGCACTATCATTGGAATGCTGATTGCTAGGCAGTT
TGTTCCACTCAACGCTGGGTAAATTAGTGCCAGTGTTTTGTGCAGGGGTTCCCCATCCTCTTCGACTTCC
TCCAGAATTTGCGCCATTTCCACTTCCCCATGATGTACTCTGGGAGTTTGCTGCACCAGATTCCCACACA
CCACCTCCTTTGTTTGTGTTAACTTGAAAGTTAGTGCCCATAGGACCATTTACGCCAGGCTGCATTAGAG
TTGCATTCACAGTGTCACCATTAGCTTGGCCATTAGGGCCTGAACATTTGTCTCCAGAGTAATTAGAACC
ATAGGCACCCCATGTAGTACCATAAGAGCCTCCACTTTTTGACTCTCCATTGCTAAGGTGAGAAAGGGAA
GTGCCATTCATACCTGATGGAGCCTGCATCTGAGGATGATTCATTGTGCTCACACGCCAGGCCCCTGTGT
TACTACTAGGCAGCTCATTATTCTGCACTGAACCGGAGTTTGGTAAACTAGAGGTCATAAAGTTAGTAGT
GTTATTTGGTCCAGTCATTTCAGTGGTAATATTTTGAGGTTGACCACTGAATGAAACCTTCTGTGTACCA
CTTACTTCAGATTCACAAGTTTCCTGAAGGCTTCCCCAGGTACCATGGGTAGAACCACCACTCACTTTA
